>Addgene plasmid #29150 | pEMS1308 | addgene partial sequence | sequence record 38788 | CRE-R 5'-gcaaacggacagaagcattt-3'
GGCGATCCCTGAACATGTCCATCAGGTTCTTGCGAACCTCATCACTCGTTGCATCGACCGGTAATGCAGG
CAAATTTTGGTGTACGGTCAGTAAATTGGATAACTTGTACAGCTCGTCCATGCCGAGAGTGATCCCGGCG
GCGGTCACGAACTCCAGCAGGACCATGTGATCGCGCTTCTCGTTGGGGTCTTTGCTCAGGGCGGACTGGG
TGCTCAGGTAGTGGTTGTCGGGCAGCAGCACGGGGCCGTCGCCGATGGGGGTGTTCTGCTGGTAGTGGTC
GGCGAGCTGCACGCTGCCGTCCTCGATGTTGTGGCGGATCTTGAAGTTCACCTTGATGCCGTTCTTCTGC
TTGTCGGCCATGATATAGACGTTGTGGCTGTTGTAGTTGTACTCCAGCTTGTGCCCCAGGATGTTGCCGT
CCTCCTTGAAGTCGATGCCCTTCAGCTCGATGCGGTTCACCAGGGTGTCGCCCTCGAACTTCACCTCGGC
GCGGGTCTTGTAGTTGCCGTCGTCCTTGAAGAAGATGGTGCGCTCCTGGACGTAGCCTTCGGGCATGGCG
GACTTGAAGAAGTCGTGCTGCTTCATGTGGTCGGGGTAGCGGCTGAAGCACTGCACGCCGTAGGTCAGGG
TGGTCACGAGGGTGGGCCAGGGCACGGGCAGCTTGCCGGTGGTGCAGATGAACTTCAGGGTCAGCTTGCC
GTAGGTGGCATCGCCCTCGCCCTCGCCGGACACGCTGAA
