[The description below was written by a language model from this plasmid's Addgene catalogue record.]
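Description:
pEMS1308 is an empty backbone plasmid from the Pleiades Promoter Project, a resource built to generate a toolbox of compact "MiniPromoters" that drive selective gene expression in defined regions and cell types of the brain. At about 17.4 kb it is a large construct. It is maintained in standard E. coli cloning strains as a high-copy plasmid under ampicillin selection. The record does not name the replication origin or list any other backbone elements, and no feature table is provided, so what accounts for the plasmid's considerable size cannot be stated from the available information.

No gene or promoter insert is present. The only payload element recorded is an EGFP-Cre fusion, listed as the tag or fusion protein. This combines green fluorescent protein with Cre recombinase, so a cell expressing it can be detected by fluorescence and will also recombine loxP-flanked sequences. As an empty backbone in a promoter-characterisation project, the plasmid is most plausibly intended to receive a candidate MiniPromoter by restriction enzyme cloning upstream of the EGFP-Cre reporter. The activity and specificity of that regulatory sequence could then be read out through reporter expression or Cre-mediated recombination. However, the record does not specify the cloning sites, any polyadenylation signal, any mammalian selection marker, or how the finished construct is delivered into cells or animals. Distribution is limited to academic and nonprofit users.
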