Addgene plasmid #29150: pEMS1308
Purpose: (Empty Backbone)
Depositing lab: Elizabeth Simpson. Depositing organization: University of British Columbia. Publication: A regulatory toolbox of MiniPromoters to drive selective expression in the brain. Portales-Casamar E, Swanson DJ, Liu L, de Leeuw CN, Banks KG, Ho Sui SJ, Fulton DL, Ali J, Amirabbasi M, Arenillas DJ, Babyak N, Black SF, Bonaguro RJ, Brauer E, Candido TR, Castellarin M, Chen J, Chen Y, Cheng JC, Chopra V, Docking TR, Dreolini L, D'Souza CA, Flynn EK, Glenn R, Hatakka K, Hearty TG, Imanian B, Jiang S, Khorasan-zadeh S, Komljenovic I, Laprise S, Liao NY, Lim JS, Lithwick S, Liu F, Liu J, Lu M, McConechy M, McLeod AJ, Milisavljevic M, Mis J, O'Connor K, Palma B, Palmquist DL, Schmouth JF, Swanson MI, Tam B, Ticoll A, Turner JL, Varhol R, Vermeulen J, Watkins RF, Wilson G, Wong BK, Wong SH, Wong TY, Yang GS, Ypsilanti AR, Jones SJ, Holt RA, Goldowitz D, Wasserman WW, Simpson EM. Proc Natl Acad Sci U S A. 2010 Sep 21. 107(38):16589-94. 10.1073/pnas.1009158107 PubMed 20807748.
Backbone
  Vector backbone: pEMS1308
  Backbone size (bp): 17371
  Vector type: Pleiades Promoter Project [sic, Pleaides Plieades]
Growth in bacteria
  Bacterial resistance: Ampicillin, 100 μg/mL
  Growth temperature: 37°C
  Growth strain: DH5alpha
  Growth instructions: DH10B
  Copy number: High Copy
Gene/Insert
  Gene/Insert name: None
  Tag / fusion protein: EGFP-Cre
  Cloning method: Restriction Enzyme
  Sequencing primers: 5′ Unknown
Terms and licenses: Academic/Nonprofit Terms; Industry Terms: Not Available to Industry
How to cite: pEMS1308 was a gift from Elizabeth Simpson (Addgene plasmid # 29150 ; http://n2t.net/addgene:29150 ; RRID:Addgene_29150)
